Addgene plasmid #219271: SFFV-ATF4-Brd 345
Purpose: Transcription factor ATF4 with a specific barcode assigned.
Depositing lab: Filipe Pereira. Depositing organization: Center for Neuroscience and Cell Biology, University of Coimbra. Publication: A combinatorial transcription factor screening platform for immune cell reprogramming. Kurochkin I, Altman AR, Caiado I, Pertiga-Cabral D, Halitzki E, Minaeva M, Zimmermannova O, Henriques-Oliveira L, Klein D, Nair M, Oliveira D, Cajal LR, Knittel R, Feick C, Ringner M, Martin M, Cirovic B, Pires CF, Rosa FF, Sitnicka E, Theis FJ, Pereira CF. Cell Syst. 2026 Jan 21;17(1):101457. doi: 10.1016/j.cels.2025.101457. Epub 2026 Jan 14. PubMed 41539305.
Backbone
  Vector backbone: SFFV-MCS
  Backbone size w/o insert (bp): 6638
  Vector type: Lentiviral
Growth in bacteria
  Bacterial resistance: Ampicillin, 100 μg/mL
  Growth temperature: 37°C
  Growth strain: NEB Stable
  Copy number: High Copy
Gene/Insert
  Gene/Insert name: ATF4
  Species: H. sapiens (human)
  Insert size (bp): 1056
  Entrez Gene: ATF4 (a.k.a. CREB-2, CREB2, TAXREB67, TXREB)
  Promoter: The spleen focus-forming virus (SFFV) promoter
  Cloning method: Restriction Enzyme; 5′ cloning site Bsp119I (not destroyed); 3′ cloning site BstHI (not destroyed)
Terms and licenses: Academic/Nonprofit Terms; Industry Terms: Not Available to Industry
Depositor comments: Barcode sequence cloned into XbaI restriction site. Design of plasmid is as follows: SFFV-[TF sequence]-WPRE-[Barcode sequence].
How to cite: SFFV-ATF4-Brd 345 was a gift from Filipe Pereira (Addgene plasmid # 219271 ; http://n2t.net/addgene:219271 ; RRID:Addgene_219271)
