[The description below was written by a language model from this plasmid's Addgene catalogue record and pLannotate feature annotations shown in this document.]
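Description:
SFFV-ATF4-Brd 345 is a third-generation-style, self-inactivating HIV-1 lentiviral transfer plasmid built on the SFFV-MCS backbone and carrying the human transcription factor ATF4 (also known as CREB2) together with a construct-specific DNA barcode. It is propagated in E. coli through a high-copy ColE1/pUC origin with ampicillin selection (AmpR/bla). The backbone also retains pBluescript-type remnants such as an f1 origin, lacZα and lac regulatory fragments, and T7/T3 promoters. No mammalian selection marker or fluorescent reporter is annotated.

The viral cassette begins with an RSV promoter fused to a truncated 5′ LTR, which drives Tat-independent production of the genomic RNA in packaging cells. This is followed by the Ψ packaging signal with a partial gag sequence, the RRE for Rev-dependent nuclear export, and the cPPT/CTS, which improves transduction efficiency. Inside the vector, the spleen focus-forming virus (SFFV) LTR promoter, which is strong in haematopoietic and many other cell types, drives the ATF4 coding sequence cloned between flanking multiple-cloning-site fragments. A WPRE downstream enhances transcript stability and expression. According to the depositor, the barcode lies after the WPRE in an XbaI site, although it is not separately annotated in the feature table. In that position it would be included in the ATF4 transcript upstream of the ΔU3 3′ LTR, which inactivates the viral promoter after integration. An SV40 poly(A) signal and SV40 origin follow the 3′ LTR.

The plasmid belongs to a barcoded transcription factor collection for combinatorial screening in immune cell reprogramming, where the barcode identifies which factor was delivered to a given cell.
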