Features (pLannotate 1.2.2; 29 found; start..end, strand, type, name):
     94..112     -  promoter       T7 promoter: promoter for bacteriophage T7 RNA polymerase
    120..275     +  CDS            lacZα (fragment): LacZα fragment of β-galactosidase; lacZ fragment
    280..708     +  rep_origin     f1 ori (sequence partly withheld): f1 bacteriophage origin of replication; arrow indicates direction of (+) strand synthesis
    761..865     +  promoter       AmpR promoter: bla
    866..1726    +  CDS            AmpR: β-lactamase; bla; confers resistance to ampicillin, carbenicillin, and related antibiotics
   1897..2485    +  rep_origin     ori: high-copy-number ColE1/pMB1/pBR322/pUC origin of replication
   2668..2760    +  CDS            lacI (fragment): lac repressor; lacI; The lac repressor binds to the lac operator to inhibit transcription in E. coli. This inhibition can be relieved by adding lactose or isopropyl-β-D-thiogalactopyranoside (IPTG).
   2773..2794    +  protein_bind   CAP binding site: CAP binding activates transcription in the presence of cAMP. E. coli catabolite activator protein
   2809..2839    +  promoter       lac promoter: promoter for the E. coli lac operon
   2847..2863    +  protein_bind   lac operator: The lac repressor binds to the lac operator to inhibit transcription in E. coli. This inhibition can be relieved by adding lactose or isopropyl-β-D-thiogalactopyranoside (IPTG). lac repressor encoded by lacI
   2908..2926    +  promoter       T3 promoter: promoter for bacteriophage T3 RNA polymerase
   2954..3180    +  promoter       RSV promoter: Rous sarcoma virus enhancer/promoter
   3181..3361    +  LTR            5' LTR (truncated): truncated 5' long terminal repeat (LTR) from HIV-1
   3408..3533    +  misc_feature   HIV-1 Ψ: packaging signal of human immunodeficiency virus type 1
   3517..3880    +  CDS            HIV-1 gag (fragment): gag protein from human immunodeficiency virus 1; gag
   4026..4259    +  misc_feature   RRE: The Rev response element (RRE) of HIV-1 allows for Rev-dependent mRNA export from the nucleus to the cytoplasm.
   4636..4736    +  CDS            Rev (fragment): human immunodeficiency virus 1 (HIV-1) Rev protein; rev; enhances nuclear export of unspliced and incompletely spliced viral mRNAs
   4755..4872    +  misc_feature   cPPT/CTS: central polypurine tract and central termination sequence of HIV-1
   4906..5307    +  promoter       SFFV promoter: spleen focus-forming virus long terminal repeat (LTR) promoter
   5317..5340    +  misc_feature   MCS (fragment): pBluescript multiple cloning site
   5365..6417    +  CDS            ATF4: ATF4_HUMAN - Also known as CREB2 From Homo sapiens (Human).
   6428..6453    +  misc_feature   MCS (fragment): pBluescript multiple cloning site
   6453..6512    +  CDS            S (fragment): HBSAG_WHV6 - Experimental evidence at transcript level: Swiss-Prot protein existence level 2. The middle envelope protein plays an important role in the budding of the virion. It is involved in the induction of budding in a nucleocapsid independent way. In this process the majority of envelope proteins bud to form subviral lipoprotein particles of 22 nm of diameter that do not contain a nucleocapsid (By similarity). From Woodchuck hepatitis B virus (isolate w64/pWS23) (WHV).
   6644..7047    +  misc_feature   WPRE: woodchuck hepatitis virus posttranscriptional regulatory element
   7105..7164    +  CDS            nef (fragment): NEF_HV1Z2 - Experimental evidence at protein level: Swiss-Prot protein existence level 1. Extracellular Nef protein targets CD4(+) T-lymphocytes for apoptosis by interacting with CXCR4 surface receptors. From Human immunodeficiency virus type 1 group M subtype D (isolate Z2/CDC-Z34) (HIV-1).
   7166..7399    +  LTR            3' LTR (ΔU3): self-inactivating 3' long terminal repeat (LTR) from HIV-1
   7471..7592    +  polyA_signal   SV40 poly(A) signal: SV40 polyadenylation signal
   7611..7632    +  rep_origin     SV40 ori (fragment): SV40 origin of replication
   7632..73      +  rep_origin     SV40 ori (across the origin): SV40 origin of replication
>Addgene plasmid #219271 | SFFV-ATF4-Brd 345 | addgene full sequence | sequence record 449553 | Addgene NGS Result
ATTTATGCAGAGGCCGAGGCCGCCTCGGCCTCTGAGCTATTCCAGAAGTAGTGAGGAGGCTTTTTTGGAG
GCCTAGGGACGTACCCAATTCGCCCTATAGTGAGTCGTATTACGCGCGCTCACTGGCCGTCGTTTTACAA
CGTCGTGACTGGGAAAACCCTGGCGTTACCCAACTTAATCGCCTTGCAGCACATCCCCCTTTCGCCAGCT
GGCGTAATAGCGAAGAGGCCCGCACCGATCGCCCTTCCCAACAGTTGCGCAGCCTGAATGGCGAATGGG
[124 nt withheld, positions 280-403]
C
[91 nt withheld, positions 405-495]
A
[49 nt withheld, positions 497-545]
CCTTTGACGTTGGAGTCCACGTTCTTT
[37 nt withheld, positions 573-609]
ACCCTATCTCGGTCTATTCTTTTGATTTATAAGGGATTTTGCCGATTTCGGCCTATTGGTTAAAAAATGA
GCTGATTTAACAAAAATTTAACGCGAATTTTAACAAAATATTAACGCTTACAATTTAGGTGGCACTTTTC
GGGGAAATGTGCGCGGAACCCCTATTTGTTTATTTTTCTAAATACATTCAAATATGTATCCGCTCATGAG
ACAATAACCCTGATAAATGCTTCAATAATATTGAAAAAGGAAGAGTATGAGTATTCAACATTTCCGTGTC
GCCCTTATTCCCTTTTTTGCGGCATTTTGCCTTCCTGTTTTTGCTCACCCAGAAACGCTGGTGAAAGTAA
AAGATGCTGAAGATCAGTTGGGTGCACGAGTGGGTTACATCGAACTGGATCTCAACAGCGGTAAGATCCT
TGAGAGTTTTCGCCCCGAAGAACGTTTTCCAATGATGAGCACTTTTAAAGTTCTGCTATGTGGCGCGGTA
TTATCCCGTATTGACGCCGGGCAAGAGCAACTCGGTCGCCGCATACACTATTCTCAGAATGACTTGGTTG
AGTACTCACCAGTCACAGAAAAGCATCTTACGGATGGCATGACAGTAAGAGAATTATGCAGTGCTGCCAT
AACCATGAGTGATAACACTGCGGCCAACTTACTTCTGACAACGATCGGAGGACCGAAGGAGCTAACCGCT
TTTTTGCACAACATGGGGGATCATGTAACTCGCCTTGATCGTTGGGAACCGGAGCTGAATGAAGCCATAC
CAAACGACGAGCGTGACACCACGATGCCTGTAGCAATGGCAACAACGTTGCGCAAACTATTAACTGGCGA
ACTACTTACTCTAGCTTCCCGGCAACAATTAATAGACTGGATGGAGGCGGATAAAGTTGCAGGACCACTT
CTGCGCTCGGCCCTTCCGGCTGGCTGGTTTATTGCTGATAAATCTGGAGCCGGTGAGCGTGGGTCTCGCG
GTATCATTGCAGCACTGGGGCCAGATGGTAAGCCCTCCCGTATCGTAGTTATCTACACGACGGGGAGTCA
GGCAACTATGGATGAACGAAATAGACAGATCGCTGAGATAGGTGCCTCACTGATTAAGCATTGGTAACTG
TCAGACCAAGTTTACTCATATATACTTTAGATTGATTTAAAACTTCATTTTTAATTTAAAAGGATCTAGG
TGAAGATCCTTTTTGATAATCTCATGACCAAAATCCCTTAACGTGAGTTTTCGTTCCACTGAGCGTCAGA
CCCCGTAGAAAAGATCAAAGGATCTTCTTGAGATCCTTTTTTTCTGCGCGTAATCTGCTGCTTGCAAACA
AAAAAACCACCGCTACCAGCGGTGGTTTGTTTGCCGGATCAAGAGCTACCAACTCTTTTTCCGAAGGTAA
CTGGCTTCAGCAGAGCGCAGATACCAAATACTGTTCTTCTAGTGTAGCCGTAGTTAGGCCACCACTTCAA
GAACTCTGTAGCACCGCCTACATACCTCGCTCTGCTAATCCTGTTACCAGTGGCTGCTGCCAGTGGCGAT
AAGTCGTGTCTTACCGGGTTGGACTCAAGACGATAGTTACCGGATAAGGCGCAGCGGTCGGGCTGAACGG
GGGGTTCGTGCACACAGCCCAGCTTGGAGCGAACGACCTACACCGAACTGAGATACCTACAGCGTGAGCT
ATGAGAAAGCGCCACGCTTCCCGAAGGGAGAAAGGCGGACAGGTATCCGGTAAGCGGCAGGGTCGGAACA
GGAGAGCGCACGAGGGAGCTTCCAGGGGGAAACGCCTGGTATCTTTATAGTCCTGTCGGGTTTCGCCACC
TCTGACTTGAGCGTCGATTTTTGTGATGCTCGTCAGGGGGGCGGAGCCTATGGAAAAACGCCAGCAACGC
GGCCTTTTTACGGTTCCTGGCCTTTTGCTGGCCTTTTGCTCACATGTTCTTTCCTGCGTTATCCCCTGAT
TCTGTGGATAACCGTATTACCGCCTTTGAGTGAGCTGATACCGCTCGCCGCAGCCGAACGACCGAGCGCA
GCGAGTCAGTGAGCGAGGAAGCGGAAGAGCGCCCAATACGCAAACCGCCTCTCCCCGCGCGTTGGCCGAT
TCATTAATGCAGCTGGCACGACAGGTTTCCCGACTGGAAAGCGGGCAGTGAGCGCAACGCAATTAATGTG
AGTTAGCTCACTCATTAGGCACCCCAGGCTTTACACTTTATGCTTCCGGCTCGTATGTTGTGTGGAATTG
TGAGCGGATAACAATTTCACACAGGAAACAGCTATGACCATGATTACGCCAAGCGCGCAATTAACCCTCA
CTAAAGGGAACAAAAGCTGGAGCTGCAAGCTTAATGTAGTCTTATGCAATACTCTTGTAGTCTTGCAACA
TGGTAACGATGAGTTAGCAACATGCCTTACAAGGAGAGAAAAAGCACCGTGCATGCCGATTGGTGGAAGT
AAGGTGGTACGATCGTGCCTTATTAGGAAGGCAACAGACGGGTCTGACATGGATTGGACGAACCACTGAA
TTGCCGCATTGCAGAGATATTGTATTTAAGTGCCTAGCTCGATACATAAACGGGTCTCTCTGGTTAGACC
AGATCTGAGCCTGGGAGCTCTCTGGCTAACTAGGGAACCCACTGCTTAAGCCTCAATAAAGCTTGCCTTG
AGTGCTTCAAGTAGTGTGTGCCCGTCTGTTGTGTGACTCTGGTAACTAGAGATCCCTCAGACCCTTTTAG
TCAGTGTGGAAAATCTCTAGCAGTGGCGCCCGAACAGGGACTTGAAAGCGAAAGGGAAACCAGAGGAGCT
CTCTCGACGCAGGACTCGGCTTGCTGAAGCGCGCACGGCAAGAGGCGAGGGGCGGCGACTGGTGAGTACG
CCAAAAATTTTGACTAGCGGAGGCTAGAAGGAGAGAGATGGGTGCGAGAGCGTCAGTATTAAGCGGGGGA
GAATTAGATCGCGATGGGAAAAAATTCGGTTAAGGCCAGGGGGAAAGAAAAAATATAAATTAAAACATAT
AGTATGGGCAAGCAGGGAGCTAGAACGATTCGCAGTTAATCCTGGCCTGTTAGAAACATCAGAAGGCTGT
AGACAAATACTGGGACAGCTACAACCATCCCTTCAGACAGGATCAGAAGAACTTAGATCATTATATAATA
CAGTAGCAACCCTCTATTGTGTGCATCAAAGGATAGAGATAAAAGACACCAAGGAAGCTTTAGACAAGAT
AGAGGAAGAGCAAAACAAAAGTAAGACCACCGCACAGCAAGCGGCCGCTGATCTTCAGACCTGGAGGAGG
AGATATGAGGGACAATTGGAGAAGTGAATTATATAAATATAAAGTAGTAAAAATTGAACCATTAGGAGTA
GCACCCACCAAGGCAAAGAGAAGAGTGGTGCAGAGAGAAAAAAGAGCAGTGGGAATAGGAGCTTTGTTCC
TTGGGTTCTTGGGAGCAGCAGGAAGCACTATGGGCGCAGCGTCAATGACGCTGACGGTACAGGCCAGACA
ATTATTGTCTGGTATAGTGCAGCAGCAGAACAATTTGCTGAGGGCTATTGAGGCGCAACAGCATCTGTTG
CAACTCACAGTCTGGGGCATCAAGCAGCTCCAGGCAAGAATCCTGGCTGTGGAAAGATACCTAAAGGATC
AACAGCTCCTGGGGATTTGGGGTTGCTCTGGAAAACTCATTTGCACCACTGCTGTGCCTTGGAATGCTAG
TTGGAGTAATAAATCTCTGGAACAGATTTGGAATCACACGACCTGGATGGAGTGGGACAGAGAAATTAAC
AATTACACAAGCTTAATACACTCCTTAATTGAAGAATCGCAAAACCAGCAAGAAAAGAATGAACAAGAAT
TATTGGAATTAGATAAATGGGCAAGTTTGTGGAATTGGTTTAACATAACAAATTGGCTGTGGTATATAAA
ATTATTCATAATGATAGTAGGAGGCTTGGTAGGTTTAAGAATAGTTTTTGCTGTACTTTCTATAGTGAAT
AGAGTTAGGCAGGGATATTCACCATTATCGTTTCAGACCCACCTCCCAACCCCGAGGGGACCCGACAGGC
CCGAAGGAATAGAAGAAGAAGGTGGAGAGAGAGACAGAGACAGATCCATTCGATTAGTGAACGGATCTCG
ACGGTATCGGTTAACTTTTAAAAGAAAAGGGGGGATTGGGGGGTACAGTGCAGGGGAAAGAATAGTAGAC
ATAATAGCAACAGACATACAAACTAAAGAATTACAAAAACAAATTACAAAAATTCAAAATTTTATCGATC
ACGAGACTAGCCTCGAGCTGGCTGCAGTAACGCCATTTTGCAAGGCATGGAAAAATACCAAACCAAGAAT
AGAGAAGTTCAGATCAAGGGCGGGTACATGAAAATAGCTAACGTTGGGCCAAACAGGATATCTGCGGTGA
GCAGTTTCGGCCCCGGCCCGGGGCCAAGAACAGATGGTCACCGCAGTTTCGGCCCCGGCCCGAGGCCAAG
AACAGATGGTCCCCAGATATGGCCCAACCCTCAGCAGTTTCTTAAGACCCATCAGATGTTTCCAGGCTCC
CCCAAGGACCTGAAATGACCCTGCGCCTTATTTGAATTAACCAATCAGCCTGCTTCTCGCTTCTGTTCGC
GCGCTTCTGCTTCCCGAGCTCTATAAAAGAGCTCACAACCCCTCACTCGGCGCGCCAGTCCTCCGACAGA
CTGAGTCGGCCGGTCGAATCAAGCTTATCGATACCGTCGACGGATCCGCTAGCCCGCGGTTCGAAATGAC
CGAAATGAGCTTCCTGAGCAGCGAGGTGTTGGTGGGGGACTTGATGTCCCCCTTCGACCAGTCGGGTTTG
GGGGCTGAAGAAAGCCTAGGTCTCTTAGATGATTACCTGGAGGTGGCCAAGCACTTCAAACCTCATGGGT
TCTCCAGCGACAAGGCTAAGGCGGGCTCCTCCGAATGGCTGGCTGTGGATGGGTTGGTCAGTCCCTCCAA
CAACAGCAAGGAGGATGCCTTCTCCGGGACAGATTGGATGTTGGAGAAAATGGATTTGAAGGAGTTCGAC
TTGGATGCCCTGTTGGGTATAGATGACCTGGAAACCATGCCAGATGACCTTCTGACCACGTTGGATGACA
CTTGTGATCTCTTTGCCCCCCTAGTCCAGGAGACTAATAAGCAGCCCCCCCAGACGGTGAACCCAATTGG
CCATCTCCCAGAAAGTTTAACAAAACCCGACCAGGTTGCCCCCTTCACCTTCTTACAACCTCTTCCCCTT
TCCCCAGGGGTCCTGTCCTCCACTCCAGATCATTCCTTTAGTTTAGAGCTGGGCAGTGAAGTGGATATCA
CTGAAGGAGATAGGAAGCCAGACTACACTGCTTACGTTGCCATGATCCCTCAGTGCATAAAGGAGGAAGA
CACCCCTTCAGATAATGATAGTGGCATCTGTATGAGCCCAGAGTCCTATCTGGGGTCTCCTCAGCACAGC
CCCTCTACCAGGGGCTCTCCAAATAGGAGCCTCCCATCTCCAGGTGTTCTCTGTGGGTCTGCCCGTCCCA
AACCTTACGATCCTCCTGGAGAGAAGATGGTAGCAGCAAAAGTAAAGGGTGAGAAACTGGATAAGAAGCT
GAAAAAAATGGAGCAAAACAAGACAGCAGCCACTAGGTACCGCCAGAAGAAGAGGGCGGAGCAGGAGGCT
CTTACTGGTGAGTGCAAAGAGCTGGAAAAGAAGAACGAGGCTCTAAAAGAGAGGGCGGATTCCCTGGCCA
AGGAGATCCAGTACCTGAAAGATTTGATAGAAGAGGTCCGCAAGGCAAGGGGGAAGAAAAGGGTCCCCTA
AACCGGTCGGATCCCCCGGGCTGCAGGAATTCGAGCATCTTACCGCCATTTATTCCCATATTTGTTCTGT
TTTTCTTGATTTGGGTATACATTTAAATGTTAATAAAACAAAATGGTGGGGCAATCATTTACATTTTTAG
GGATATGTAATTACTAGTTCAGGTGTATTGCCACAAGACAAACATGTTAAGAAACTTTCCCGTTATTTAC
GCTCTGTTCCTGTTAATCAACCTCTGGATTACAAAATTTGTGAAAGATTGACTGATATTCTTAACTATGT
TGCTCCTTTTACGCTGTGTGGATATGCTGCTTTAATGCCTCTGTATCATGCTATTGCTTCCCGTACGGCT
TTCGTTTTCTCCTCCTTGTATAAATCCTGGTTGCTGTCTCTTTATGAGGAGTTGTGGCCCGTTGTCCGTC
AACGTGGCGTGGTGTGCTCTGTGTTTGCTGACGCAACCCCCACTGGCTGGGGCATTGCCACCACCTGTCA
ACTCCTTTCTGGGACTTTCGCTTTCCCCCTCCCGATCGCCACGGCAGAACTCATCGCCGCCTGCCTTGCC
CGCTGCTGGACAGGGGCTAGGTTGCTGGGCACTGATAATTCCGTGGTGTTGTCGGGGAAGCTGACGTCCT
TTGCAATTCGATATCAAGCTGTACCTTCTAGATGTACACAGCTTTCAGCGCTTCTAGACCAATGACTTAC
AAGGCAGCTGTAGATCTTAGCCACTTTTTAAAAGAAAAGGGGGGACTGGAAGGGCTAATTCACTCCCAAC
GAAGACAAGATCTGCTTTTTGCTTGTACTGGGTCTCTCTGGTTAGACCAGATCTGAGCCTGGGAGCTCTC
TGGCTAACTAGGGAACCCACTGCTTAAGCCTCAATAAAGCTTGCCTTGAGTGCTTCAAGTAGTGTGTGCC
CGTCTGTTGTGTGACTCTGGTAACTAGAGATCCCTCAGACCCTTTTAGTCAGTGTGGAAAATCTCTAGCA
GTAGTAGTTCATGTCATCTTATTATTCAGTATTTATAACTTGCAAAGAAATGAATATCAGAGAGTGAGAG
GAACTTGTTTATTGCAGCTTATAATGGTTACAAATAAAGCAATAGCATCACAAATTTCACAAATAAAGCA
TTTTTTTCACTGCATTCTAGTTGTGGTTTGTCCAAACTCATCAATGTATCTTATCATGTCTGGCTCTAGC
TATCCCGCCCCTAACTCCGCCCATCCCGCCCCTAACTCCGCCCAGTTCCGCCCATTCTCCGCCCCATGGC
TGACTAATTTTTTTT
