>Addgene plasmid #219271 | SFFV-ATF4-Brd 345 | depositor partial sequence | sequence record 428293 | TF ORF
ATGACCGAAATGAGCTTCCTGAGCAGCGAGGTGTTGGTGGGGGACTTGATGTCCCCCTTCGACCAGTCGG
GTTTGGGGGCTGAAGAAAGCCTAGGTCTCTTAGATGATTACCTGGAGGTGGCCAAGCACTTCAAACCTCA
TGGGTTCTCCAGCGACAAGGCTAAGGCGGGCTCCTCCGAATGGCTGGCTGTGGATGGGTTGGTCAGTCCC
TCCAACAACAGCAAGGAGGATGCCTTCTCCGGGACAGATTGGATGTTGGAGAAAATGGATTTGAAGGAGT
TCGACTTGGATGCCCTGTTGGGTATAGATGACCTGGAAACCATGCCAGATGACCTTCTGACCACGTTGGA
TGACACTTGTGATCTCTTTGCCCCCCTAGTCCAGGAGACTAATAAGCAGCCCCCCCAGACGGTGAACCCA
ATTGGCCATCTCCCAGAAAGTTTAACAAAACCCGACCAGGTTGCCCCCTTCACCTTCTTACAACCTCTTC
CCCTTTCCCCAGGGGTCCTGTCCTCCACTCCAGATCATTCCTTTAGTTTAGAGCTGGGCAGTGAAGTGGA
TATCACTGAAGGAGATAGGAAGCCAGACTACACTGCTTACGTTGCCATGATCCCTCAGTGCATAAAGGAG
GAAGACACCCCTTCAGATAATGATAGTGGCATCTGTATGAGCCCAGAGTCCTATCTGGGGTCTCCTCAGC
ACAGCCCCTCTACCAGGGGCTCTCCAAATAGGAGCCTCCCATCTCCAGGTGTTCTCTGTGGGTCTGCCCG
TCCCAAACCTTACGATCCTCCTGGAGAGAAGATGGTAGCAGCAAAAGTAAAGGGTGAGAAACTGGATAAG
AAGCTGAAAAAAATGGAGCAAAACAAGACAGCAGCCACTAGGTACCGCCAGAAGAAGAGGGCGGAGCAGG
AGGCTCTTACTGGTGAGTGCAAAGAGCTGGAAAAGAAGAACGAGGCTCTAAAAGAGAGGGCGGATTCCCT
GGCCAAGGAGATCCAGTACCTGAAAGATTTGATAGAAGAGGTCCGCAAGGCAAGGGGGAAGAAAAGGGTC
CCCTAG
