>Addgene plasmid #219271 | SFFV-ATF4-Brd 345 | depositor partial sequence | sequence record 428294 | Barcode sequence
TGTACACAGCTTTCAGCGCT
